Addgene plasmid #153314: pmal_c5x_RNAse_Inhib
Purpose: Bacterial expression of an RNase inhibitor
Depositing lab: Drew Endy & Philippa Marrack. Depositing organization: Stanford University.
Backbone
  Vector backbone: pMAL-c5X
  Backbone manufacturer: NEB
  Vector type: Bacterial Expression
Growth in bacteria
  Bacterial resistance: Ampicillin, 100 μg/mL
  Growth temperature: 30°C
  Growth strain: NEB Stable
  Copy number: High Copy
Gene/Insert
  Gene/Insert name: RNAse Inhibitor
  Species: M. musculus (mouse)
  Tag / fusion protein: Maltose Binding Protein (N terminal on backbone)
  Cloning method: Unknown
Depositor comments: Plasmid made by Alex Brown in Philippa Marrack's lab at National Jewish Health.
How to cite: pmal_c5x_RNAse_Inhib was a gift from Drew Endy & Philippa Marrack (Addgene plasmid # 153314 ; http://n2t.net/addgene:153314 ; RRID:Addgene_153314)
