[The description below was written by a language model from this plasmid's Addgene catalogue record and pLannotate feature annotations shown in this document.]
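Description:
pmal_c5x_RNAse_Inhib is a bacterial expression plasmid of about 7 kb, built on the commercial pMAL-c5X backbone, for producing mouse ribonuclease inhibitor in E. coli. It replicates from a ColE1/pMB1-type origin and is selected with ampicillin through the β-lactamase (AmpR) gene and its native promoter. The catalogue lists it as high copy, although the feature table also shows a rop gene and fragments of the pBR322 bom region, elements that normally moderate copy number in pBR322-derived backbones.

The payload is the mouse Rnh1 coding sequence, encoding the ribonuclease inhibitor that binds and blocks RNase A-family enzymes such as RNASE1, RNASE2 and angiogenin. It sits downstream of the E. coli maltose binding protein (malE) open reading frame, giving an N-terminal MBP fusion. This MBP version lacks a signal sequence, so the fusion protein remains in the cytoplasm. MBP generally aids solubility and allows affinity purification on amylose resin. A short linker region separates the two coding sequences, but no protease site is annotated there. Transcription is driven by the strong hybrid tac promoter with an adjacent lac operator, and the plasmid carries its own lacI gene under the lacIq promoter. Expression is therefore repressed until induced with IPTG. The rrnB T1 and T2 terminators follow the insert. The remaining small annotations (yciV fragment, CAP binding site, tet promoter fragment, a predicted E. coli ORF) appear to be backbone remnants rather than functional parts of the design. The cloning method is not recorded. The stated purpose is recombinant production of an RNase inhibitor, a reagent commonly used to protect RNA in enzymatic reactions.
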