Features (pLannotate 1.2.2; 18 found; start..end, strand, type, name):
      2..76      -  CDS            yciV (fragment): RNAAM_ECOLI - Also known as trpH From Escherichia coli (strain K12).
    152..180     +  promoter       tac promoter: strong E. coli promoter; hybrid between the trp and lac UV5 promoters
    188..204     +  protein_bind   lac operator: The lac repressor binds to the lac operator to inhibit transcription in E. coli. This inhibition can be relieved by adding lactose or isopropyl-β-D-thiogalactopyranoside (IPTG). lac repressor encoded by lacI
    274..1374    +  CDS            MBP: maltose binding protein from E. coli; malE (mutated); This version of the gene does not encode a signal sequence, so MBP will remain in the cytosol.
   1435..2799    +  CDS            Rnh1: RINI_MOUSE - Also known as Rnh. Experimental evidence at protein level: Swiss-Prot protein existence level 1. Ribonuclease inhibitor which inhibits RNASE1, RNASE2 and ANG. May play a role in redox homeostasis (By similarity). From Mus musculus (Mouse).
   2826..2912    +  terminator     rrnB T1 terminator: Escherichia coli rrnB; transcription terminator T1 from the E. coli rrnB gene
   3004..3031    +  terminator     rrnB T2 terminator: transcription terminator T2 from the E. coli rrnB gene
   3078..3149    +  promoter       AmpR promoter: bla
   3150..4010    +  CDS            AmpR: β-lactamase; bla; confers resistance to ampicillin, carbenicillin, and related antibiotics
   4098..4686    +  rep_origin     ori: high-copy-number ColE1/pMB1/pBR322/pUC origin of replication
   4872..4924    -  misc_feature   bom (fragment): basis of mobility region from pBR322
   4935..4954    -  misc_feature   bom (fragment): basis of mobility region from pBR322
   5056..5247    -  CDS            rop: Rop protein, which maintains plasmids at low copy number; rop
   5264..5644    +  CDS            YPB1_ECOLX: Protein predicted: Swiss-Prot protein existence level 4. From Escherichia coli.
   5743..5820    +  promoter       lacIq promoter: lacI (mutant); In the lacIq allele, a single base change in the promoter boosts expression of the lacI gene about 10-fold.
   5821..6903    +  CDS            lacI: lac repressor; lacI; The lac repressor binds to the lac operator to inhibit transcription in E. coli. This inhibition can be relieved by adding lactose or isopropyl-β-D-thiogalactopyranoside (IPTG).
   6916..6937    +  protein_bind   CAP binding site: CAP binding activates transcription in the presence of cAMP. E. coli catabolite activator protein
   6956..6973    +  promoter       tet promoter (fragment): E. coli promoter for tetracycline efflux protein gene
>Addgene plasmid #153314 | pmal_c5x_RNAse_Inhib | addgene full sequence | sequence record 298771 | Addgene NGS Result
CTGGCGTCAGGCAGCCATCGGAAGCTGTGGTATGGCTGTGCAGGTCGTAAATCACTGCATAATTCGTGTC
GCTCAAGGCGCACTCCCGTTCTGGATAATGTTTTTTGCGCCGACATCATAACGGTTCTGGCAAATATTCT
GAAATGAGCTGTTGACAATTAATCATCGGCTCGTATAATGTGTGGAATTGTGAGCGGATAACAATTTCAC
ACAGGAAACAGCCAGTCCGTTTAGGTGTTTTCACGAGCAATTGACCAACAAGGACCATAGATTATGAAAA
TCGAAGAAGGTAAACTGGTAATCTGGATTAACGGCGATAAAGGCTATAACGGTCTCGCTGAAGTCGGTAA
GAAATTCGAGAAAGATACCGGAATTAAAGTCACCGTTGAGCATCCGGATAAACTGGAAGAGAAATTCCCA
CAGGTTGCGGCAACTGGCGATGGCCCTGACATTATCTTCTGGGCACACGACCGCTTTGGTGGCTACGCTC
AATCTGGCCTGTTGGCTGAAATCACCCCGGACAAAGCGTTCCAGGACAAGCTGTATCCGTTTACCTGGGA
TGCCGTACGTTACAACGGCAAGCTGATTGCTTACCCGATCGCTGTTGAAGCGTTATCGCTGATTTATAAC
AAAGATCTGCTGCCGAACCCGCCAAAAACCTGGGAAGAGATCCCGGCGCTGGATAAAGAACTGAAAGCGA
AAGGTAAGAGCGCGCTGATGTTCAACCTGCAAGAACCGTACTTCACCTGGCCGCTGATTGCTGCTGACGG
GGGTTATGCGTTCAAGTATGAAAACGGCAAGTACGACATTAAAGACGTGGGCGTGGATAACGCTGGCGCG
AAAGCGGGTCTGACCTTCCTGGTTGACCTGATTAAAAACAAACACATGAATGCAGACACCGATTACTCCA
TCGCAGAAGCTGCCTTTAATAAAGGCGAAACAGCGATGACCATCAACGGCCCGTGGGCATGGTCCAACAT
CGACACCAGCAAAGTGAATTATGGTGTAACGGTACTGCCGACCTTCAAGGGTCAACCATCCAAACCGTTC
GTTGGCGTGCTGAGCGCAGGTATTAACGCCGCCAGTCCGAACAAAGAGCTGGCAAAAGAGTTCCTCGAAA
ACTATCTGCTGACTGATGAAGGTCTGGAAGCGGTTAATAAAGACAAACCGCTGGGTGCCGTAGCGCTGAA
GTCTTACGAGGAAGAGTTGGTGAAAGATCCGCGTATTGCCGCCACTATGGAAAACGCCCAGAAAGGTGAA
ATCATGCCGAACATCCCGCAGATGTCCGCTTTCTGGTATGCCGTGCGTACTGCGGTGATCAACGCCGCCA
GCGGTCGTCAGACTGTCGATGAAGCCCTGAAAGACGCGCAGACTAATTCGAGCTCGAACAACAACAACAA
TAACAATAACAACAACCTCGGGATTGAGGGAAGGAGTCTTGACATCCAGTGTGAGCAGCTGAGTGATGCC
CGGTGGACAGAGCTCCTTCCTCTGATCCAGCAATACGAAGTGGTCAGGCTGGATGACTGTGGCCTCACTG
AAGTGCGGTGCAAAGACATCAGCTCAGCAGTCCAAGCCAACCCTGCCCTGACAGAGCTCAGCCTTCGCAC
CAATGAACTGGGTGATGGCGGTGTGGGTCTGGTGCTCCAGGGCCTGCAGAATCCCACTTGTAAGATCCAG
AAGCTGAGCCTTCAGAACTGCGGCTTGACGGAGGCTGGCTGTGGGATCCTGCCTGGCATGCTGCGCTCTT
TGTCTACCCTGCGTGAGCTACATCTCAATGATAACCCTATGGGGGACGCAGGCCTGAAGCTGCTCTGTGA
AGGACTTCAGGACCCCCAGTGCCGTCTTGAGAAGCTTCAGTTGGAATACTGTAACCTCACAGCTACCAGC
TGCGAGCCCCTGGCTTCAGTGCTCAGGGTGAAAGCTGACTTTAAGGAGCTAGTATTGAGCAACAACGACC
TCCATGAACCTGGTGTCCGTATTCTGTGCCAGGGCCTGAAGGACTCTGCCTGTCAACTGGAGTCACTCAA
GCTGGAGAACTGTGGTATCACAGCAGCCAACTGCAAGGATCTGTGCGATGTTGTGGCCTCCAAAGCTTCG
CTACAGGAACTGGACTTGAGCAGCAACAAGCTAGGTAATGCAGGCATTGCAGCACTGTGCCCAGGACTGC
TGCTTCCCAGCTGTAAGCTCAGGACTCTGTGGCTCTGGGAATGTGATATCACTGCAGAGGGCTGCAAGGA
CCTGTGCCGTGTCCTCAGAGCCAAGCAGAGCCTGAAGGAACTCAGCCTTGCTTCCAATGAGCTGAAGGAT
GAGGGTGCCCGGCTGCTGTGTGAGAGCCTATTAGAGCCTGGCTGTCAGCTGGAGTCACTGTGGATAAAGA
CCTGTAGCCTCACAGCTGCCTCCTGTCCCTACTTCTGCTCCGTGTTGACCAAAAGCCGTTCTCTGTTGGA
GCTGCAAATGAGCAGCAACCCACTGGGAGACGAGGGAGTCCAGGAGCTTTGCAAGGCCCTGAGCCAGCCA
GATACAGTGCTGCGTGAGCTTTGGTTGGGAGACTGTGATGTGACAAATAGTGGTTGCAGCAGCCTTGCCA
ATGTCCTGCTGGCCAACCGCAGCCTGAGGGAACTGGACCTCAGTAACAACTGCATGGGGGGCCCAGGTGT
CCTGCAACTGCTGGAGAGCCTCAAACAGCCCAGCTGCACCCTTCAGCAGCTCGTCCTGTATGACATTTAC
TGGACAAATGAGGTGGAAGAACAGCTTCGGGCCCTGGAGGAGGAAAGGCCTTCCCTGAGGATCATTTCCT
AACCTGCAGGTAATTAAATAAGCTTCAAATAAAACGAAAGGCTCAGTCGAAAGACTGGGCCTTTCGTTTT
ATCTGTTGTTTGTCGGTGAACGCTCTCCTGAGTAGGACAAATCCGCCGGGAGCGGATTTGAACGTTGCGA
AGCAACGGCCCGGAGGGTGGCGGGCAGGACGCCCGCCATAAACTGCCAGGCATCAAATTAAGCAGAAGGC
CATCCTGACGGATGGCCTTTTTGCGTTTCTACAAACTCTTTCGGTCCGTTGTTTATTTTTCTAAATACAT
TCAAATATGTATCCGCTCATGAGACAATAACCCTGATAAATGCTTCAATAATATTGAAAAAGGAAGAGTA
TGAGTATTCAACATTTCCGTGTCGCCCTTATTCCCTTTTTTGCGGCATTTTGCCTTCCTGTTTTTGCTCA
CCCAGAAACGCTGGTGAAAGTAAAAGATGCTGAAGATCAGTTGGGTGCACGAGTGGGTTACATCGAACTG
GATCTCAACAGCGGTAAGATCCTTGAGAGTTTTCGCCCCGAAGAACGTTTCCCAATGATGAGCACTTTTA
AAGTTCTGCTATGTGGCGCGGTATTATCCCGTGTTGACGCCGGGCAAGAGCAACTCGGTCGCCGCATACA
CTATTCTCAGAATGACTTGGTTGAGTACTCACCAGTCACAGAAAAGCATCTTACGGATGGCATGACAGTA
AGAGAATTATGCAGTGCTGCCATAACCATGAGTGATAACACTGCGGCCAACTTACTTCTGACAACGATCG
GAGGACCGAAGGAGCTAACCGCTTTTTTGCACAACATGGGGGATCATGTAACTCGCCTTGATCGTTGGGA
ACCGGAGCTGAATGAAGCCATACCAAACGACGAGCGTGACACCACGATGCCTGTAGCAATGGCAACAACG
TTGCGCAAACTATTAACTGGCGAACTACTTACTCTAGCTTCCCGGCAACAATTAATAGACTGGATGGAGG
CGGATAAAGTTGCAGGACCACTTCTGCGCTCGGCCCTTCCGGCTGGCTGGTTTATTGCTGATAAATCTGG
AGCCGGTGAGCGTGGGTCTCGCGGTATCATTGCAGCACTGGGGCCAGATGGTAAGCCCTCCCGTATCGTA
GTTATCTACACGACGGGGAGTCAGGCAACTATGGATGAACGAAATAGACAGATCGCTGAGATAGGTGCCT
CACTGATTAAGCATTGGTAACTGTCAGACCAAGTTTACTCATATATACTTTAGATTGATTTCCTTAGGAC
TGAGCGTCAACCCCGTAGAAAAGATCAAAGGATCTTCTTGAGATCCTTTTTTTCTGCGCGTAATCTGCTG
CTTGCAAACAAAAAAACCACCGCTACCAGCGGTGGTTTGTTTGCCGGATCAAGAGCTACCAACTCTTTTT
CCGAAGGTAACTGGCTTCAGCAGAGCGCAGATACCAAATACTGTCCTTCTAGTGTAGCCGTAGTTAGGCC
ACCACTTCAAGAACTCTGTAGCACCGCCTACATACCTCGCTCTGCTAATCCTGTTACCAGTGGCTGCTGC
CAGTGGCGATAAGTCGTGTCTTACCGGGTTGGACTCAAGACGATAGTTACCGGATAAGGCGCAGCGGTCG
GGCTGAACGGGGGGTTCGTGCACACAGCCCAGCTTGGAGCGAACGACCTACACCGAACTGAGATACCTAC
AGCGTGAGCTATGAGAAAGCGCCACGCTTCCCGAAGGGAGAAAGGCGGACAGGTATCCGGTAAGCGGCAG
GGTCGGAACAGGAGAGCGCACGAGGGAGCTTCCAGGGGGAAACGCCTGGTATCTTTATAGTCCTGTCGGG
TTTCGCCACCTCTGACTTGAGCGTCGATTTTTGTGATGCTCGTCAGGGGGGCGGAGCCTATGGAAAAACG
CCAGCAACGCGGCCTTTTTACGGTTCCTGGCCTTTTGCTGGCCTTTTGCTCACATGTTCTTTCCTGCGTT
ATCCCCTGATTCTGTGGATAACCGTATTACCGCCTTTGAGTGAGCTGATACCGCTCGCCGCAGCCGAACG
ACCGAGCGCAGCGAGTCAGTGAGCGAGGAAGCGGAAGAGCGCCTGATGCGGTATTTTCTCCTTACGCATC
TGTGCGGTATTTCACACCGCATATAAGGTGCACTGTGACTGGGTCATGGCTGCGCCCCGACACCCGCCAA
CACCCGCTGACGCGCCCTGACGGGCTTGTCTGCTCCCGGCATCCGCTTACAGACAAGCTGTGACCGTCTC
CGGGAGCTGCATGTGTCAGAGGTTTTCACCGTCATCACCGAAACGCGCGAGGCAGCTGCGGTAAAGCTCA
TCAGCGTGGTCGTGCAGCGATTCACAGATGTCTGCCTGTTCATCCGCGTCCAGCTCGTTGAGTTTCTCCA
GAAGCGTTAATGTCTGGCTTCTGATAAAGCGGGCCATGTTAAGGGCGGTTTTTTCCTGTTTGGTCACTGA
TGCCTCCGTGTAAGGGGGATTTCTGTTCATGGGGGTAATGATACCGATGAAACGAGAGAGGATGCTCACG
ATACGGGTTACTGATGATGAACATGCCCGGTTACTGGAACGTTGTGAGGGTAAACAACTGGCGGTATGGA
TGCGGCGGGACCAGAGAAAAATCACTCAGGGTCAATGCCAGCGCTTCGTTAATACAGATGTAGGTGTTCC
ACAGGGTAGCCAGCAGCATCCTGCGATGCAGATCCGGAACATAATGGTGCAGGGCGCTGACTTCCGCGTT
TCCAGACTTTACGAAACACGGAAACCGAAGACCATTCATGTTGTTGCTCAGGTCGCAGACGTTTTGCAGC
AGCAGTCGCTTCACGTTCGCTCGCGTATCGGTGATTCATTCTGCTAACCAGTAAGGCAACCCCGCCAGCC
TAGCCGGGTCCTCAACGACAGGAGCACGATCATGCGCACCCGTGGCCAGGACCCAACGCTGCCCGAAATT
CCGACACCATCGAATGGTGCAAAACCTTTCGCGGTATGGCATGATAGCGCCCGGAAGAGAGTCAATTCAG
GGTGGTGAATGTGAAACCAGTAACGTTATACGATGTCGCAGAGTATGCCGGTGTCTCTTATCAGACCGTT
TCCCGCGTGGTGAACCAGGCCAGCCACGTTTCTGCGAAAACGCGGGAAAAAGTGGAAGCGGCGATGGCGG
AGCTGAATTACATTCCCAACCGCGTGGCACAACAACTGGCGGGCAAACAGTCGTTGCTGATTGGCGTTGC
CACCTCCAGTCTGGCCCTGCACGCGCCGTCGCAAATTGTCGCGGCGATTAAATCTCGCGCCGATCAACTG
GGTGCCAGCGTGGTGGTGTCGATGGTAGAACGAAGCGGCGTCGAAGCCTGTAAAGCGGCGGTGCACAATC
TTCTCGCGCAACGCGTCAGTGGGCTGATCATTAACTATCCGCTGGATGACCAGGATGCCATTGCTGTGGA
AGCTGCCTGCACTAATGTTCCGGCGTTATTTCTTGATGTCTCTGACCAGACACCCATCAACAGTATTATT
TTCTCCCATGAAGACGGTACGCGACTGGGCGTGGAGCATCTGGTCGCATTGGGTCACCAGCAAATCGCGC
TGTTAGCGGGCCCATTAAGTTCTGTCTCGGCGCGTCTGCGTCTGGCTGGCTGGCATAAATATCTCACTCG
CAATCAAATTCAGCCGATAGCGGAACGGGAAGGCGACTGGAGTGCCATGTCCGGTTTTCAACAAACCATG
CAAATGCTGAATGAGGGCATCGTTCCCACTGCGATGCTGGTTGCCAACGATCAGATGGCGCTGGGCGCAA
TGCGCGCCATTACCGAGTCCGGGCTGCGCGTTGGTGCGGATATTTCGGTAGTGGGATACGACGATACCGA
AGACAGCTCATGTTATATCCCGCCGTTAACCACCATCAAACAGGATTTTCGCCTGCTGGGGCAAACCAGC
GTGGACCGCTTGCTGCAACTCTCTCAGGGCCAGGCGGTGAAGGGCAATCAGCTGTTGCCCGTCTCACTGG
TGAAAAGAAAAACCACCCTGGCGCCCAATACACAAACCGCCTCTCCCCGCGCGTTGGCCGATTCATTAAT
GCAGCTGGCACGACAGGTTTCCCGACTGGAAAGCGGGCAGTGAGCGCAACGCAATTAATGTAAGTTAGCT
CACTCATTAGGCACAATTCTCATGTTTGACAGCTTATCATCGACTGCACGGTGCACCAATGCTT
